Addgene plasmid #196928: Let7-SunTag
Purpose: Let7-miRNA binding sites (3x) were integrated in between the stop codon and MS2 stem-loops in the SunTag reporter.
Depositing lab: Jeffrey Chao. Publication: Single-molecule imaging reveals translation-dependent destabilization of mRNAs. Dave P, Roth G, Griesbach E, Mateju D, Hochstoeger T, Chao JA. Mol Cell. 2023 Feb 16;83(4):589-606.e6. doi: 10.1016/j.molcel.2023.01.013. Epub 2023 Feb 1. PubMed 36731471.
Backbone
  Vector backbone: pSF4
  Vector type: Mammalian Expression, Bacterial Expression
Growth in bacteria
  Bacterial resistance: Ampicillin, 100 μg/mL
  Growth temperature: 37°C
  Growth strain: NEB Stable
  Copy number: High Copy
Gene/Insert
  Gene/Insert name: Renilla luciferase
  Species: Renilla reniformis
  Insert size (bp): 930
Terms and licenses: Academic/Nonprofit Terms; Industry Terms: Not Available to Industry
How to cite: Let7-SunTag was a gift from Jeffrey Chao (Addgene plasmid # 196928 ; http://n2t.net/addgene:196928 ; RRID:Addgene_196928)
