[The description below was written by a language model from this plasmid's Addgene catalogue record and pLannotate feature annotations shown in this document.]
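Description:
Let7-SunTag is a single-molecule translation and mRNA-decay imaging reporter built on the pSF4 backbone, catalogued for mammalian and bacterial expression. It is propagated in E. coli as a high-copy plasmid through a ColE1/pUC-type origin and selected with ampicillin via the β-lactamase gene. The annotated sequence, described as a partial NGS result of about 11.2 kb, also shows Moloney murine leukemia virus elements (an LTR, MMLV and MESV packaging signals, truncated gag, an env fragment and fragments of a self-inactivating ΔU3 3' LTR), placed in the opposite orientation to the reporter cassette. This suggests a retroviral-type backbone, although the record does not state that viral delivery is intended. A single FRT site lies just upstream of the cassette and could serve FLP-mediated recombination, but its purpose is likewise not stated.

The reporter is driven by the doxycycline-inducible TRE3G promoter, which requires a Tet-On 3G transactivator, followed by a chimeric intron and a T7 promoter. The open reading frame begins with GCN4_v4 peptide repeats (the SunTag array, only partly detected by the annotation), which are bound co-translationally by scFv-GFP to light up nascent chains. These are fused to human codon-optimized Renilla luciferase and an FKBP12 L106P destabilization domain, which promotes turnover of the mature protein unless Shield1 is present. According to the catalogue entry, three let-7 miRNA binding sites sit between the stop codon and MS2 stem-loops in the 3' UTR. Neither of these elements is annotated in the feature table, though an unannotated stretch follows the coding region. The MS2 loops allow the mRNA itself to be tracked with labelled coat protein. The construct serves to visualize how miRNA targeting affects translation and stability of individual mRNAs.
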