Features (pLannotate 1.2.2; 28 found; start..end, strand, type, name):
     34..56      -  protein_bind   lac operator (fragment): The lac repressor binds to the lac operator to inhibit transcription in E. coli. This inhibition can be relieved by adding lactose or isopropyl-β-D-thiogalactopyranoside (IPTG). lac repressor encoded by lacI
     60..90      -  promoter       lac promoter: promoter for the E. coli lac operon
    105..126     -  protein_bind   CAP binding site: CAP binding activates transcription in the presence of cAMP. E. coli catabolite activator protein
    139..231     -  CDS            lacI (fragment): lac repressor; lacI; The lac repressor binds to the lac operator to inhibit transcription in E. coli. This inhibition can be relieved by adding lactose or isopropyl-β-D-thiogalactopyranoside (IPTG).
    414..1002    -  rep_origin     ori: high-copy-number ColE1/pMB1/pBR322/pUC origin of replication
   1147..2007    -  CDS            AmpR: β-lactamase; bla; confers resistance to ampicillin, carbenicillin, and related antibiotics
   2008..2112    -  promoter       AmpR promoter: bla
   2207..2242    +  CDS            rop (fragment): Rop protein, which maintains plasmids at low copy number; rop
   2344..2443    +  misc_feature   bom (fragment): basis of mobility region from pBR322
   2449..2606    -  CDS            lacZα (fragment): LacZα fragment of β-galactosidase; lacZ fragment
   3302..3499    -  LTR            3' LTR (ΔU3) (fragment): self-inactivating 3' long terminal repeat (LTR) from Moloney murine leukemia virus
   3503..3539    -  LTR            3' LTR (ΔU3) (fragment): self-inactivating 3' long terminal repeat (LTR) from Moloney murine leukemia virus
   3581..3678    -  CDS            env (fragment): murine leukemia virus gPr80 envelope polyprotein precursor; env; proteolytically cleaved into gp70SU and p15TM subunits
   3686..3733    -  protein_bind   FRT: FLP-mediated recombination occurs in the 8-bp core sequence TCTAGAAA (Turan and Bode, 2011). FLP recombinase from the Saccharomyces cerevisiae 2μ plasmid
   3775..4150    +  promoter       TRE3G promoter: 3rd-generation Tet-responsive promoter that can be activated by binding of Tet-On® 3G
   4160..4292    +  intron         chimeric intron: chimera between introns from human β-globin and immunoglobulin heavy chain genes
   4337..4355    +  promoter       T7 promoter: promoter for bacteriophage T7 RNA polymerase
   4434..4490    +  CDS            GCN4_v4: GCN4 peptide optimized to improve solubility while preserving binding to an scFv-GFP fusion protein (Tanenbaum et al., 2014)
   4808..4831    +  CDS            GCN4_v4 (fragment): GCN4 peptide optimized to improve solubility while preserving binding to an scFv-GFP fusion protein (Tanenbaum et al., 2014)
   5100..5122    +  CDS            GCN4_v4 (fragment): GCN4 peptide optimized to improve solubility while preserving binding to an scFv-GFP fusion protein (Tanenbaum et al., 2014)
   6180..7109    +  CDS            hRluc: Renilla luciferase human codon-optimized
   7110..7433    +  CDS            DD: destabilization domain that can be stabilized by Shield1 in the ProteoTuner™ system L106P mutant of FKBP12
   9041..9175    -  polyA_signal   SV40 poly(A) signal: SV40 polyadenylation signal
   9198..9281    -  CDS            large T antigen (fragment): large T antigen from SV40 (simian virus 40)
   9353..9762    -  CDS            gag (truncated) (fragment): truncated Moloney murine leukemia virus (MMLV) gag gene lacking the start codon
   9852..9940    -  misc_feature   MESV Ψ (fragment): packaging signal of murine embryonic stem cell virus
   9992..10191   -  misc_feature   MMLV Ψ: packaging signal of Moloney murine leukemia virus (MMLV)
  10254..10845   -  LTR            LTR: long terminal repeat from Moloney murine leukemia virus
>Addgene plasmid #196928 | Let7-SunTag | addgene full sequence | sequence record 387514 | Addgene Partial NGS Result
GCGTAATCATGGTCATAGCTGTTTCCTGTGTGAAATTGTTATCCGCTCACAATTCCACACAACATACGAG
CCGGAAGCATAAAGTGTAAAGCCTGGGGTGCCTAATGAGTGAGCTAACTCACATTAATTGCGTTGCGCTC
ACTGCCCGCTTTCCAGTCGGGAAACCTGTCGTGCCAGCTGCATTAATGAATCGGCCAACGCGCGGGGAGA
GGCGGTTTGCGTATTGGGCGCTCTTCCGCTTCCTCGCTCACTGACTCGCTGCGCTCGGTCGTTCGGCTGC
GGCGAGCGGTATCAGCTCACTCAAAGGCGGTAATACGGTTATCCACAGAATCAGGGGATAACGCAGGAAA
GAACATGTGAGCAAAAGGCCAGCAAAAGGCCAGGAACCGTAAAAAGGCCGCGTTGCTGGCGTTTTTCCAT
AGGCTCCGCCCCCCTGACGAGCATCACAAAAATCGACGCTCAAGTCAGAGGTGGCGAAACCCGACAGGAC
TATAAAGATACCAGGCGTTTCCCCCTGGAAGCTCCCTCGTGCGCTCTCCTGTTCCGACCCTGCCGCTTAC
CGGATACCTGTCCGCCTTTCTCCCTTCGGGAAGCGTGGCGCTTTCTCATAGCTCACGCTGTAGGTATCTC
AGTTCGGTGTAGGTCGTTCGCTCCAAGCTGGGCTGTGTGCACGAACCCCCCGTTCAGCCCGACCGCTGCG
CCTTATCCGGTAACTATCGTCTTGAGTCCAACCCGGTAAGACACGACTTATCGCCACTGGCAGCAGCCAC
TGGTAACAGGATTAGCAGAGCGAGGTATGTAGGCGGTGCTACAGAGTTCTTGAAGTGGTGGCCTAACTAC
GGCTACACTAGAAGAACAGTATTTGGTATCTGCGCTCTGCTGAAGCCAGTTACCTTCGGAAAAAGAGTTG
GTAGCTCTTGATCCGGCAAACAAACCACCGCTGGTAGCGGTGGTTTTTTTGTTTGCAAGCAGCAGATTAC
GCGCAGAAAAAAAGGATCTCAAGAAGATCCTTTGATCTTTTCTACGGGGTCTGACGCTCAGTGGAACGAA
AACTCACGTTAAGGGATTTTTGTCATGAGATTATCAAAAAGGATCTTCACCTAGATCCTTTTGCTAAAGT
ATATATGAGTAAACTTGGTCTGACAGTTACCAATGCTTAATCAGTGAGGCACCTATCTCAGCGATCTGTC
TATTTCGTTCATCCATAGTTGCCTGACTCCCCGTCGTGTAGATAACTACGATACGGGAGGGCTTACCATC
TGGCCCCAGTGCTGCAATGATACCGCGAGACCCACGCTCACCGGCTCCAGATTTATCAGCAATAAACCAG
CCAGCCGGAAGGGCCGAGCGCAGAAGTGGTCCTGCAACTTTATCCGCCTCCATCCAGTCTATTAATTGTT
GCCGGGAAGCTAGAGTAAGTAGTTCGCCAGTTAATAGTTTGCGCAACGTTGTTGCCATTGCTACAGGCAT
CGTGGTGTCACGCTCGTCGTTTGGTATGGCTTCATTCAGCTCCGGTTCCCAACGATCAAGGCGAGTTACA
TGATCCCCCATGTTGTGCAAAAAAGCGGTTAGCTCCTTCGGTCCTCCGATCGTTGTCAGAAGTAAGTTGG
CCGCAGTGTTATCACTCATGGTTATGGCAGCACTGCATAATTCTCTTACTGTCATGCCATCCGTAAGATG
CTTTTCTGTGACTGGTGAGTACTCAACCAAGTCATTCTGAGAATAGTGTATGCGGCGACCGAGTTGCTCT
TGCCCGGCGTCAATACGGGATAATACCGCGCCACATAGCAGAACTTTAAAAGTGCTCATCATTGGAAAAC
GTTCTTCGGGGCGAAAACTCTCAAGGATCTTACCGCTGTTGAGATCCAGTTCGATGTAACCCACTCGTGC
ACCCAACTGATCTTCAGCATCTTTTACTTTCACCAGCGTTTCTGGGTGAGCAAAAACAGGAAGGCAAAAT
GCCGCAAAAAAGGGAATAAGGGCGACACGGAAATGTTGAATACTCATACTCTTCCTTTTTCAATATTATT
GAAGCATTTATCAGGGTTATTGTCTCATGAGCGGATACATATTTGAATGTATTTAGAAAAATAAACAAAT
AGGGGTTCCGCGCACATTTCCCCGAAAAGTGCCACCTGACGTCTAAGAAACCATTATTATCATGACATTA
ACCTATAAAAATAGGCGTATCACGAGGCCCTTTCGTCTCGCGCGTTTCGGTGATGACGGTGAAAACCTCT
GACACATGCAGCTCCCGGAGACGGTCACAGCTTGTCTGTAAGCGGATGCCGGGAGCAGACAAGCCCGTCA
GGGCGCGTCAGCGGGTGTTGGCGGGTGTCGGGGCTGGCTTAACTATGCGGCATCAGAGCAGATTGTACTG
AGAGTGCACCATATGCGGTGTGAAATACCGCACAGATGCGTAAGGAGAAAATACCGCATCAGGCGCCATT
CGCCATTCAGGCTGCGCAACTGTTGGGAAGGGCGATCGGTGCGGGCCTCTTCGCTATTACGCCAGCTGGC
GAAAGGGGGATGTGCTGCAAGGCGATTAAGTTGGGTAACGCCAGGGTTTTCCCAGTCACGACGTTGTAAA
ACGACGGCCAGTGAATTAATTCCAAGCTAAGTGAAAGACTCTGTCTCAAAAACCAACCTGACACCTGAGC
CGGAGCGTTGCCTCTCACTACCATAAATATATATACACAACACACACACACACACACACACACACACACA
CACACACACACACACAATCATACACATAAACACAATCACACACACACACATGCACAATCACACACACACA
ATCACACACAAACATACATACACACAATCACACACAACCATACACACATATACACAATCACACACACAAA
CACAATCACACACACACACATCAATCAATCAATCAATCAATATACCAAAAATGATAGCTCATACCTGTAA
TCTTAGATGTGGGAAGGCTAAAACAGCAGGCTACCCATGACTTCAAGGTCACCCTGGGTTACAGAGTAGC
TAATAGTCTAGCTTGAACTATAGTGTAGGATCTTTAAAAAAAAATTAACCAACCAACCAACAAACAAACA
AACAAACAACAACAACAACAAATGGAAGACAGAGGACAAAAAAAAATAAAAGAAAAAGTAGAAAGCCAAT
GGAGATACTATCTTAAAATTAGAAATATTTATGRCACATTCTGAATACTCCATGTTTATTTCAAGGAAGC
CAATGTAACTTTAAGTACTATGGCCATTTAATGTAAATACTTAAGAAAAAAAACCAAATTAATTTTGATA
CATGCTGCATGTGAAAGACCCCCGCTGACGGGTAGTCAATCACTCAGAGGAGACCCTCTCAAGGAACAGC
GAGACCACAAGTCGGATGCAACTGCAAGAGGGTTTATTGGATACACGGGTACCCGGGCGACTCAGTCAAT
CGGAGGACTGGCGCCCCGAGTGAGGGGTTGTGGGCTCGAGCTCGGGGAGCAGAAGCGCGCGAACAGAAGT
CGAGCTAGCTTGCCAAACCTACAGGTGGGGTCTTTCATTCCCCCCTTTTTCTGGAGACTAAATAAAATCT
TTTATTTTATCTATGGCTCGTACTCTATAGGCTTCAGCTGGTGATATTGTTGAGTCAAAACTAGAGCCTG
GACCACTGATATCCTGTCTTTAACAAATTGGACTAATCCGGATCTGAAGTTCCTATACTTTCTAGAGAAT
AGGAACTTCGGAATAGGAACTTCGCGGCCAGATCTTTTGCGGCCGCTTTGGGCCGGCCGAATTCTTTACT
CCCTATCAGTGATAGAGAACGTATGAAGAGTTTACTCCCTATCAGTGATAGAGAACGTATGCAGACTTTA
CTCCCTATCAGTGATAGAGAACGTATAAGGAGTTTACTCCCTATCAGTGATAGAGAACGTATGACCAGTT
TACTCCCTATCAGTGATAGAGAACGTATCTACAGTTTACTCCCTATCAGTGATAGAGAACGTATATCCAG
TTTACTCCCTATCAGTGATAGAGAACGTATAAGCTTTAGGCGTGTACGGTGGGCGCCTATAAAAGCAGAG
CTCGTTTAGTGAACCGTCAGATCGCCTGGAGCAATTCCACAACACTTTTGTCTTATACCAACTTTCCGTA
CCACTTCCTACCCTCGTAAAACCGGTCAGGTAAGTATCAAGGTTACAAGACAGGTTTAAGGAGACCAATA
GAAACTGGGCTTGTCGAGACAGAGAAGACTCTTGCGTTTCTGATAGGCACCTATTGGTCTTACTGACATC
CACTTTGCCTTTCTCTCCACAGGTGTCCACTCCCAGTTCAATTACAGCTCTTAAGGCTAGAGTACTTAAT
ACGACTCACTATAGGCTAGCCACCATGGGCGCCATCATACACGCGGCCGCAATCATCGGTCCGGGTGGAT
CTGGAGGTGGAGGTTCTGGAGGAGAAGAACTTTTGAGCAAGAATTATCATCTTGAGAACGAAGTGGCTCG
TCTTAAGAAAGGTTCTGGCAGTGGAGAAGAACTGCTTTCAAAGAATTACCACCTGGAAAATGAGGTAGCT
AGACTGAAAAAGGGGAGCGGAAGTGGGGAGGAGTTGCTGAGCAAAAATTATCATTTGGAGAACGAAGTAG
CACGACTAAAGAAAGGGTCCGGATCGGGTGAGGAGTTACTCTCGAAAAATTATCATCTCGAAAACGAAGT
GGCTCGGCTAAAAAAGGGCAGTGGTTCTGGAGAAGAGCTATTATCTAAAAACTACCACCTCGAAAATGAG
GTGGCACGCTTAAAAAAGGGAAGTGGCAGTGGTGAAGAGCTACTATCCAAGAATTATCATCTTGAGAACG
AGGTAGCGCGTTTGAAGAAGGGTTCCGGCTCAGGAGAGGAACTGCTCTCGAAGAACTATCATCTTGAAAA
TGAGGTCGCTCGATTAAAAAAGGGATCGGGCAGTGGTGAGGAACTACTTTCAAAGAATTACCACCTCGAA
AACGAAGTAGCTCGATTAAAGAAAGGTTCAGGGTCGGGTGAAGAATTACTGAGTAAAAATTATCATCTGG
AAAATGAGGTAGCGAGACTAAAAAAGGGGAGTGGTTCTGGCGAAGAGTTGCTATCGAAAAATTATCATCT
TGAGAACGAAGTTGCTAGGCTCAAAAAGGGCTCAGGCTCAGGCGAGGAGTTGCTCTCGAAAAACTACCAC
TTGGAAAATGAGGTCGCGAGGTTGAAAAAGGGGAGCGGGTCGGGCGAGGAGTTATTGAGCAAAAACTATC
ATTTAGAGAACGAAGTCGCGCGCTTAAAGAAAGGCTCGGGCTCGGGCGAAGAACTCTTATCGAAGAACTA
CCACCTCGAAAATGAGGTCGCCAGGTTGAAAAAGGGCAGTGGCAGCGGGGAGGAACTCTTGAGCAAGAAC
TACCACTTGGAGAATGAGGTCGCGAGATTGAAGAAAGGGTCGGGGAGCGGCGAGGAATTGCTCAGCAAGA
ATTATCATTTGGAGAACGAAGTCGCCAGGCTCAAGAAAGGCTCGGGGTCGGGGGAGGAATTGTTGAGTAA
AAACTACCACTTGGAAAATGAAGTCGCCAGGCTCAAAAAAGGGAGTGGGAGCGGCGAAGAGTTATTGAGC
AAAAATTACCACTTGGAGAACGAAGTGGCAAGGCTCAAGAAAGGGAGCGGCAGCGGGGAGGAGCTCTTAT
CGAAGAACTACCACTTAGAGAATGAAGTCGCCCGCTTGAAGAAAGGCTCGGGGAGCGGGGAAGAGCTCTT
GAGCAAGAACTACCACTTGGAAAATGAGGTGGCGCGCTTGAAGAAAGGGAGCGGGAGCGGGGAAGAGTTA
CTATCTAAGAATTATCATCTCGAGAACGAGGTGGCTCGACTAAAGAAGGGCTCCGGCAGTGGGGAGGAAC
TCCTGTCGAAGAACTATCATCTTGAAAATGAGGTTGCAAGACTTAAAAAGGGGTCCGGATCAGGTGAGGA
ACTACTCAGTAAGAATTACCACCTGGAAAACGAAGTAGCTCGATTAAAGAAAGGTTCAGGGTCGGGTGAA
GAACTGCTCTCAAAAGATTATCATTTGGAAAATGAGGTTGCACGTTTAAAAAAGGGAAGTGGCAGTGGTG
AGGAACTTCTGTCGAAAAATTATCATCTCGAGAATGAAGTAGCCCGACTTAAAAAGGGTTCTGGCTCGGG
TCAGCGGCCGCACCGGTCAGCTTCCAAGGTGTACGACCCCGAGCAACGCAAACGCATGATCACTGGGCCT
CAGTGGTGGGCTCGCTGCAAGCAAATGAACGTGCTGGACTCCTTCATCAACTACTATGATTCCGAGAAGC
ACGCCGAGAACGCCGTGATTTTTCTGCATGGTAACGCTGCCTCCAGCTACCTGTGGAGGCACGTCGTGCC
TCACATCGAGCCCGTGGCTAGATGCATCATCCCTGATCTGATCGGAATGGGTAAGTCCGGCAAGAGCGGG
AATGGCTCATATCGCCTCCTGGATCACTACAAGTACCTCACCGCTTGGTTCGAGCTGCTGAACCTTCCAA
AGAAAATCATCTTTGTGGGCCACGACTGGGGGGCTTGTCTGGCCTTTCACTACTCCTACGAGCACCAAGA
CAAGATCAAGGCCATCGTCCATGCTGAGAGTGTCGTGGACGTGATCGAGTCCTGGGACGAGTGGCCTGAC
ATCGAGGAGGATATCGCCCTGATCAAGAGCGAAGAGGGCGAGAAAATGGTGCTTGAGAATAACTTCTTCG
TCGAGACCATGCTCCCAAGCAAGATCATGCGGAAACTGGAGCCTGAGGAGTTCGCTGCCTACCTGGAGCC
ATTCAAGGAGAAGGGCGAGGTTAGACGGCCTACCCTCTCCTGGCCTCGCGAGATCCCTCTCGTTAAGGGA
GGCAAGCCCGACGTCGTCCAGATTGTCCGCAACTACAACGCCTACCTTCGGGCCAGCGACGATCTGCCTA
AGATGTTCATCGAGTCCGACCCTGGGTTCTTTTCCAACGCTATTGTCGAGGGAGCTAAGAAGTTCCCTAA
CACCGAGTTCGTGAAGGTGAAGGGCCTCCACTTCAGCCAGGAGGACGCTCCAGATGAAATGGGTAAGTAC
ATCAAGAGCTTCGTGGAGCGCGTGCTGAAGAACGAGCAGATGGGAGTGCAGGTGGAAACCATCTCCCCAG
GAGACGGGCGCACCTTCCCCAAGCGCGGCCAGACCTGTGTGGTGCACTACACCGGGATGCTTGAAGATGG
AAAGAAAGTCGATTCCTCCCGGGACAGAAACAAGCCCTTTAAGTTTATGCTAGGCAAGCAGGAGGTGATC
CGAGGCTGGGAAGAAGGGGTTGCCCAGATGAGTGTGGGTCAGAGAGCCAAACTGACTATATCTCCAGATT
ATGCCTATGGTGCCACTGGGCACCCAGGCATCATCCCACCACATGCCACTCTCGTCTTCGATGTGGAGCT
TCTAAAACCGGAATAAGGGCCAGGGAAGAACTGATCGCCGTGTAACCGCGGGGACAGCCTATTGAACTAC
CTCACTCGGAGCACAGCCTATTGAACTACCTCAGGCCTGCACAGCCTATTGAACTACCTCACCGCGGCGC
GCGCGGGATCCGGATCCAACCTACAAACGGGTGGAGGATCACCCCACCCGACACTTCACAATCAAGGGGT
ACAATACACAAGGGTGGAGGAACACCCCACCCTCCAGACACATTACACAGAAATCCAATCAAACAGAAGC
ACCATCAGGGCTTCTGCTACCAAATTTATCTCAAAAAACTACAACAAGGAATCACCATCAGGGATTCCCT
GTGCAATATACGTCAAACGAGGGCCACGACGGGAGGACGATCACGCCTCCCGAATATCGGCATGTCTGGC
TTTCGAATTCAGTGCGTGGAGCATCAGCCCACGCAGCCAATCAGAGTCGAATACAAGTCGACTTTCGCGA
AGAGCATCAGCCTTCGCGCCATTCTTACACAAACCACACTCTCCCCTACAGGAACAGCATCAGCGTTCCT
GCCCAGTACCCAACTCAAGAAAATTTATGTCCCCATGCAGCATCAGCGCATGGGCCCCAAGAATACATCC
CCAACAAAATCACATCCGAGCACCAACAGGGCTCGGAGTGTTGTTTCTTGTCCAACTGGACAAACCCTCC
ATGGACCATCAGGCCATGGACTCTCACCAACAAGACAAAAACTACTCTTCTCGAAGCAGCATCAGCGCTT
CGAAACACTCGAGCATACATTGTGCCTATTTCTTGGGTGGACGATCACGCCACCCATGCTCTCACGAATT
TCAAAACACGGACAAGGACGAGCACCACCAGGGCTCGTCGTTCCACGTCCAATACGATTACTTACCTTTC
GGGATCACGATCACGGATCCCGCAGCTACATCACTTCCACTCAGGACATTCAAGCATGCACGATCACGGC
ATGCTCCACAAGTCTCAACCACAGAAACTACCAAATGGGTTCAGCACCAGCGAACCCACTCCTACCTCAA
ACCTCTTCCCACAAAACTGGCAAGCAGGATCACCGCTTGCCCATTCCAACATACCAAATCAAAAACAATT
ACTGGTACAGCATCAGCGTACCAGCCCACATCTCTCACTACTATCAAAAACCAAACCGTTCAGCAACAGC
GAACGGTACACACGGAAAAATCAACTGGTTTACAAATACGAAAGACGATCACGCTTTCGTCCAGCGCAAA
CTATTACGAAAAACATCCGACGGGAAGAGCAACAGCCTTCCCGCGGCGGAAAACCTCACAAAAACACGAC
AAACGGATGCACGAACACGGCATCCGCCGACAACCCACAAACTTACAACCAGGCAAACGGTGCAGGATCA
CCGCACCGTACATCAAACACCTCAGATCTCATTTCGCGCGGGATCCAGACCACCTCCCCTGCGAGCTAAG
CTGGACAGCCAATGACGGGTAAGAGAGTGACATTTTTCACTAACCTAAGACAGGAGGGCCGTCAGAGCTA
CTGCCTAATCCAAAGACGGGTAAAAGTGATAAAAATGTATCACTCCAACCTAAGACAGGCGCAGCTTCCG
AGGGATTTGAGATCCAGACATGATAAGATACATTGATGAGTTTGGACAAACCAAAACTAGAATGCAGTGA
AAAAAATGCCTTATTTGTGAAATTTGTGATGCTATTGCCTTATTTGTAACCATTATAAGCTGCAATAAAC
AAGTTAACAACAACAATTGCATTCATTTTATGTTTCAGGTTCAGGGGGAGGTGTGGGAGGTTTTTTAAAG
CAAGTAAAACCTCTACAAATGTGGTATGGCTGATTATGATCTGAAGTTCCTATACTATTTGAAGAATAGG
AACTTCGGAATAGGAACTTCGGATCTCATATGGCCATATGGGGGCGCCTAGAGAAGGAGTGAGGGCTGGA
TAAAGGGAGGATCGAGGCGGGGTCGAACGAGGAGGTTCAAGGGGGAGAGACGGGGCGGATGGAGGAAGAG
GAGGCGGAGGCTTAGGGTGTACAAAGGGCTTGACCCAGGGAGGGGGGTCAAAAGCCAAGGCTTCCCAGGT
CACGATGTAGGGGACCTGGTCTGGGTGTCCATGCGGGCCAGGTGAAAAGACCTTGATCTTAACCTGGGTG
ATGAGGTCTCGGTTAAAGGTGCCGTCTCGCGGCCATCCGACGTTAAAGGTTGGCCATTCTGCAGAGCAGA
AGGTAACCCAACGTCTCTTCTTGACATCTACCGACTGGTTGTGAGCGATCCGCTCGACATCTTTCCAGTG
ACCTAAGGTCAAACTTAAGGGAGTGGTAACAGGCTAGCCCGGGCCCATATTTTCAGACAAATACAGAAAC
ACAGTCAGACAGAGACAACACAGAACGATGCTGCAGCAGACAAGACGCGCGGCGCGGCTTCGGTCCCAAA
CCGAAAGCAAAAATTCAGACGGAGGCGGGAACTGTTTTAGGTTCTCGTCTCCTACCAGAACCACATATCC
CTCCTCTAAGGGGGGKGCACCAAAGAGTCCTAAACGATCGGGATTTTAGGACTCAGGTCGGGCCACAAAA
ACGGCCCCCGAAGTCCCTGGGACGTCTCCCAGGGTTGCGGCCGGGTGTTCCGAACTCGTCAGTTCCACCA
CGGGTCCGCCAGATACAGAGCTAGTTAGCTAACTAGTACCGACGCAGGCGCATAAAATCAGTCATAGACA
CTAGACAATCGGACAGACACAGATAAGTTGCTGGCCAGCTTACCTCCCGGTGGTGGGTCGGTGGTCCCTG
GGCAGGGGTCTCCCGATCCCGGACGAGCCCCCAAATGAAAGACCCCCGCTGACGGGTAGTCAATCACTCA
GAGGAGACCCTCCCAAGGAACAGCGAGACCACAAGTCGGATGCAACTGCAAGAGGGTTTATTGGATACAC
GGGTACCCGGGCGACTCAGTCAATCGGAGGACTGGCGCGCCGAGTGAGGGGTTGTGGGCTCTTTTATTGA
GCTCGGGGAGCAGAAGCGCGCGAACAGAAGCGAGAAGCGAACTGATTGGTTAGTTCAAATAAGGCACAGG
GTCATTTCAGGTCCTTGGGGCACCCTGGAAACATCTGATGGTTCTCTAGAAACTGCTGAGGGCTGGACCG
CATCTGGGGACCATCTGTTCTTGGCCCTGAGCCGGGGCAGGAACTGCTTACCACAGATATCCTGTTTGGC
CCATATTCAGCTGTTCCATCTGTTCTTGGCCCTGAGCCGGGGCAGGAACTGCTTACCACAGATATCCTGT
TTGGCCCATATTCAGCTGTTCCATCTGTTCCTGACCTTGATCTGAACTTTTCTATTCTCAGTTATGTATT
TTTCCATGCCTTGCAAAATGGCGTTACTTAAGCTAGCTTGCCAAACCTACAGGTGGGGTCTTTCACATGT
ATATGTCAAAAATAAAAATCAACTAATTGACTAGTAATTAATATGACTGGCATAATGGGAAATTGATCCT
GACAGATGCAAACTGGCTTCTCAGCAGCGCATTTATGTTGTCAACTGAGGAAGGAAACGTTAATGACAGA
AACTCTAAGTAATTTCCACGTTTATCTATTTTTATTTATACTAGCTTTGGTAACAGGAATATTGCAGCAT
TCATGCACATTGAAACCCTTATGAAATAAAAACATCTGTGCATTTAAAATGGAATTAACATTTTAAATGT
TAAAAAAAGCTGGCTTAGCTTCCCCCCGCCCCCTAGGGCATAGAACAAGTCAAATGCTTTATATATTTGA
GTTTGGGATGTATTAGGAAACTCCTAAGAGCAAAGCTAGCTTG
